Addgene plasmid #21700: pRK5 FLAG DEPTOR (DEP domains)
Depositing lab: David Sabatini. Publication: DEPTOR is an mTOR inhibitor frequently overexpressed in multiple myeloma cells and required for their survival. Peterson TR, Laplante M, Thoreen CC, Sancak Y, Kang SA, Kuehl WM, Gray NS, Sabatini DM. Cell. 2009 May 29;137(5):873-86. doi: 10.1016/j.cell.2009.03.046. Epub 2009 May 14. PubMed 19446321.
Backbone
  Vector backbone: pRK5-FLAG
  Backbone size w/o insert (bp): 4700
  Vector type: Mammalian Expression
Growth in bacteria
  Bacterial resistance: Ampicillin, 100 μg/mL
  Growth temperature: 37°C
  Growth strain: DH5alpha
  Copy number: High Copy
Gene/Insert
  Gene/Insert name: DEPTOR DEP domains (alt names: DEPDC6; DEPTOR)
  Species: H. sapiens (human)
  Mutation: DEP domains only
  GenBank ID: NM_022783
  Entrez Gene: DEPTOR (a.k.a. DEP.6, DEPDC6, hDEPTOR)
  Tag / fusion protein: FLAG (N terminal on backbone)
  Cloning method: Restriction Enzyme; 5′ cloning site SalI (not destroyed); 3′ cloning site NotI (not destroyed)
  Sequencing primers: 5′ SP6
Terms and licenses: Academic/Nonprofit Terms; Industry Terms: Not Available to Industry
How to cite: pRK5 FLAG DEPTOR (DEP domains) was a gift from David Sabatini (Addgene plasmid # 21700 ; http://n2t.net/addgene:21700 ; RRID:Addgene_21700)
