[The description below was written by a language model from this plasmid's Addgene catalogue record.]
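Description:
pRK5 FLAG DEPTOR (DEP domains) is a mammalian expression plasmid built on the pRK5-FLAG backbone (about 4.7 kb without insert). It is maintained in E. coli as a high-copy plasmid under ampicillin selection. The record does not list a mammalian selection marker, the promoter or other regulatory elements, and no feature table is provided. pRK5-family vectors are generally used for strong transient expression in cultured mammalian cells, but the specific promoter and polyadenylation signal here cannot be confirmed from the fields given. An SP6 primer is listed for sequencing from the 5′ side, implying an SP6 promoter site upstream of the cloning region.

The insert is a truncated fragment of human DEPTOR (also known as DEPDC6) that comprises only the DEP domains of the protein; the residue boundaries and insert length are not stated. It was cloned between SalI and NotI sites, both of which remain intact, so the fragment can be excised or replaced. The backbone supplies an N-terminal FLAG epitope fused in frame to the insert, which allows detection by immunoblotting and recovery by anti-FLAG immunoprecipitation.

DEPTOR was described in the associated study as an mTOR inhibitor that is frequently overexpressed in multiple myeloma cells and is needed for their survival. A tagged, domain-restricted construct such as this one is suited to domain-mapping work. For example, it could be expressed alongside full-length DEPTOR or other fragments to test which regions mediate binding to mTOR or affect mTOR pathway signalling, although the record does not spell out the specific experiments it was used in.
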