>Addgene plasmid #21700 | pRK5 FLAG DEPTOR (DEP domains) | addgene partial sequence | sequence record 27460 | 21700 with SP6
TCCACTCCCAGGTCCAACTGCACCTCGGTTCTATCGATTGAATTCACCATGGAAATGGACTACAAGGATG
ACGATGACAAGGGTGGTGGTGGTGGTGCGTCGACGGAACAGCTACGGCTCAGGCTGCATGAAGAAAAGGT
TATTAAAGATAGACGTCATCATCTCAAGACCTACCCAAACTGTTTTGTCGCAAAAGAACTGATTGACTGG
CTGATTGAACACAAAGAGGCTTCTGACAGAGAGACGGCAATTAAACTCATGCAGAAATTAGCAGACCGGG
GCATTATTCACCATGTGTGTGATGAGCATAAGGAATTCAAGGATGTCAAACTCTTCTACCGCTTTAGAAA
GGATGACGGCACCTTCCCATTGGATAATGAAGTGAAGGCCTTTATGAGAGGACAGAGGCTATATGAAAAG
CTGATGAGCCCTGAAAACACACTCCTGCAGCCCAGGGAGGAGGAAGGGGTCAAGTATGAGCGCACCTTCA
TGGCATCTGAATTCCTGGACTGGCTGGTTCAGGAAGGTGAGGCCACCACGAGGAAAGAGGCAGAGCAGCT
TTGCCACCGGCTTATGGAGCATGGCATCATCCAGCATGTGTCCAGCAAGCACCCATTTGTGGACAGCAAT
CTTCTCTACCAGTTCAGAATGAACTTCCGGCGGTGAGCGGCCGCTAAGTAAGTAAGGATCCCCAGCTTGG
CCGCCATGGCCCAACTTGTTTATTGCAGCTTATATGGTT
